Addgene plasmid #39869: pC4-RHE-PAS
Depositing lab: Vladislav Verkhusha. Depositing organization: Albert Einstein College of Medicine. Publication: A Near-Infrared BiFC Reporter for In Vivo Imaging of Protein-Protein Interactions. Filonov GS, Verkhusha VV. Chem Biol. 2013 Jul 23. pii: S1074-5521(13)00242-1. doi: 10.1016/j.chembiol.2013.06.009. PubMed 23891149.
Backbone
  Vector backbone: pC4-RHE
  Backbone manufacturer: ARIAD Pharmaceuticals, Inc.
Growth in bacteria
  Bacterial resistance: Ampicillin, 100 μg/mL
  Growth temperature: 37°C
  Growth strain: DH5alpha
  Copy number: Unknown
Gene/Insert
  Gene/Insert name: iRFP protein PAS domain
  Promoter: CMV
  Tag / fusion protein: FRB (C terminal on insert)
  Cloning method: Restriction Enzyme; 5′ cloning site XbaI (not destroyed); 3′ cloning site XbaI (not destroyed)
  Sequencing primers: 5′ ctcttcggccagcgaattc
Terms and licenses: Academic/Nonprofit Terms; Industry Terms: Not Available to Industry
How to cite: pC4-RHE-PAS was a gift from Vladislav Verkhusha (Addgene plasmid # 39869 ; http://n2t.net/addgene:39869 ; RRID:Addgene_39869)
