[The description below was written by a language model from this plasmid's Addgene catalogue record.]
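Description:
pC4-RHE-PAS is a mammalian expression plasmid built on the pC4-RHE backbone from ARIAD Pharmaceuticals, a vector belonging to a regulated heterodimerization system in which proteins are fused to rapamycin-binding domains. It is propagated in E. coli under ampicillin selection. The record gives no copy number or origin of replication, and no feature table is provided, so elements such as polyadenylation signals or additional epitope tags cannot be confirmed from the available information.

The insert encodes the PAS domain of the near-infrared fluorescent protein iRFP, a bacterial phytochrome-derived reporter. It was cloned into a single XbaI site that is retained on both sides of the insert, and it is expressed from the CMV promoter, which drives strong constitutive transcription in mammalian cells. The PAS domain is fused to FRB, the FKBP-rapamycin-binding domain, recorded as a C-terminal tag on the insert.

The associated publication describes a near-infrared bimolecular fluorescence complementation (BiFC) reporter for in vivo imaging of protein-protein interactions. In that context, this construct supplies one half of a split iRFP. When FRB is brought together with its binding partner by rapamycin or an analogue, a complementary iRFP fragment carried on the partner protein could associate with the PAS domain and restore near-infrared fluorescence. The partner would typically be FKBP, but the record does not describe the companion construct. The plasmid therefore most likely serves as a model, chemically inducible interaction partner for testing and characterising the split reporter in cultured cells and in animals.
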