>Addgene plasmid #39869 | pC4-RHE-PAS | depositor partial sequence | sequence record 50663 | pC4-RHE-PAS sequence 2595 bps
CTAGAATCCTCTGGCATGAGATGTGGCATGAAGGCCTGGAAGAGGCATCTCGTTTGTACTTTGGGGAAAG
GAACGTGAAAGGCATGTTTGAGGTGCTGGAGCCCTTGCATGCTATGATGGAACGGGGCCCCCAGACTCTG
AAGGAAACATCCTTTAATCAGGCCTATGGTCGAGATTTAATGGAGGCCCAAGAGTGGTGCAGGAAGTACA
TGAAATCAGGGAATGTCAAGGACCTCCTCCAAGCCTGGGACCTCTATTATCATGTGTTCCGACGAATCTC
AAAGACTAGTTATCCGTACGACGTACCAGACTACGCATAAGAAAAGTGAGGATCCTGAGAACTTCAGGGT
GAGTTTGGGGACCCTTGATTGTTCTTTCTTTTTCGCTATTGTAAAATTCATGTTATATGGAGGGGGCAAA
GTTTTCAGGGTGTTGTTTAGAATGGGAAGATGTCCCTTGTATCACCATGGACCCTCATGATAATTTTGTT
TCTTTCACTTTCTACTCTGTTGACAACCATTGTCTCCTCTTATTTTCTTTTCATTTTCTGTAACTTTTTC
GTTAAACTTTAGCTTGCATTTGTAACGAATTTTTAAATTCACTTTTGTTTATTTGTCAGATTGTAAGTAC
TTTCTCTAATCACTTTTTTTTCAAGGCAATCAGGGTATATTATATTGTACTTCAGCACAGTTTTAGAGAA
CAATTGTTATAATTAAATGATAAGGTAGAATATTTCTGCATATAAATTCTGGCTGGCGTGGAAATATTCT
TATTGGTAGAAACAACTACATCCTGGTCATCATCCTGCCTTTCTCTTTATGGTTACAATGATATACACTG
TTTGAGATGAGGATAAAATACTCTGAGTCCAAACCGGGCCCCTCTGCTAACCATGTTCATGCCTTCTTCT
TTTTCCTACAGCTCCTGGGCAACGTGCTGGTTGTTGTGCTGTCTCATCATTTTGGCAAAGGATTCACTCC
TCAGGTGCAGGCTGCCTATCAGAAGGTGGTGGCTGGTGTGGCCAATGCCCTGGCTCACAAATACCACTGA
GATCTTTTTCCCTCTGCCAAAAATTATGGGGACATCATGAAGCCCCTTGAGCATCTGACTTCTGGCTAAT
AAAGGAAATTTATTTTCATTGCAATAGTGTGTTGGAATTTTTTGTGTCTCTCACTCGGAAGGACATATGG
GAGGGCAAATCATTTAAAACATCAGAATGAGTATTTGGTTTAGAGTTTGGCAACATATGCCATATGCTGG
CTGCCATGAACAAAGGTGGCTATAAAGAGGTCATCAGTATATGAAACAGCCCCCTGCTGTCCATTCCTTA
TTCCATAGAAAAGCCTTGACTTGAGGTTAGATTTTTTTTATATTTTGTTTTGTGTTATTTTTTTCTTTAA
CATCCCTAAAATTTTCCTTACATGTTTTACTAGCCAGATTTTTCCTCCTCTCCTGACTACTCCCAGTCAT
AGCTGTCCCTCTTCTCTTATGAAGATCCCTCGAGGAGCACGCGTTCGAGCTCGCCCCGTTACATAACTTA
CGGTAAATGGCCCGCCTGGCTGACCGCCCAACGACCCCCGCCCATTGACGTCAATAATGACGTATGTTCC
CATAGTAACGCCAATAGGGACTTTCCATTGACGTCAATGGGTGGAGTATTTACGGTAAACTGCCCACTTG
GCAGTACATCAAGTGTATCATATGCCAAGTACGCCCCCTATTGACGTCAATGACGGTAAATGGCCCGCCT
GGCATTATGCCCAGTACATGACCTTATGGGACTTTCCTACTTGGCAGTACATCTACGTATTAGTCATCGC
TATTACCATGGTGATGCGGTTTTGGCAGTACATCAATGGGCGTGGATAGCGGTTTGACTCACGGGGATTT
CCAAGTCTCCACCCCATTGACGTCAATGGGAGTTTGTTTTGGCACCAAAATCAACGGGACTTTCCAAAAT
GTCGTAACAACTCCGCCCCATTGACGCAAATGGGCGGTAGGCGTGTACGGTGGGAGGTCTATATAAGCAG
AGCTCGTTTAGTGAACCGTCAGATCGCCTGGAGACGCCATCCACGCTGTTTTGACCTCCATAGAAGACAC
CGGGACCGATCCAGCCTCCGGGGGATCTTGGTGGCGTGAAACTCCCGCACCTCTTCGGCCAGCGAATTCC
AGAAGCCGCCACCATGGCTTCTAGAATGGCGGAAGGATCCGTCGCCAGGCAGCCTGACCTCTTGACCTGC
GACGATGAGCCGATCCATATCCCCGGTGCCATCCAACCGCATGGACTGCTGCTCGCCCTCGCCGCCGACA
TGACGATCGTTGCCGGCAGCGACAACCTTCCCGAACTCACCGGACTGGCGATCGGCGCCCTGATCGGCCG
CTCTGCGGCCGATGTCTTCGACTCGGAGACGCACAACCGTCTGACGATCGCCTTGGCCGAGCCCGGGGCG
GCCGTCGGAGCACCGATCACTGTCGGCTTCACGATGCGAAAGGACGCAGGCTTCATCGGCTCCTGGCATC
GCCATGATCAGCTCATCTTCCTCGAGCTCGAGCCTCCCCAGCGGGGAGGCGGGGGAAGCGGCGGAGGCGG
GTCCT
