>Addgene plasmid #39869 | pC4-RHE-PAS | addgene partial sequence | sequence record 52369 | CMV_fwd
TTAGTGAACCGTCAGATCGCCTGGAGACGCCATCCACGCTGTTTTGACCTCCATAGAAGACACCGGGACC
GATCCAGCCTCCGGGGGATCTTGGTGGCGTGAAACTCCCGCACCTCTTCGGCCAGCGAATTCCAGAAGCC
GCCACCATGGCTTCTAGAATGGCGGAAGGATCCGTCGCCAGGCAGCCTGACCTCTTGACCTGCGACGATG
AGCCGATCCATATCCCCGGTGCCATCCAACCGCATGGACTGCTGCTCGCCCTCGCCGCCGACATGACGAT
CGTTGCCGGCAGCGACAACCTTCCCGAACTCACCGGACTGGCGATCGGCGCCCTGATCGGCCGCTCTGCG
GCCGATGTCTTCGACTCGGAGACGCACAACCGTCTGACGATCGCCTTGGCCGAGCCCGGGGCGGCCGTCG
GAGCACCGATCACTGTCGGCTTCACGATGCGAAAGGACGCAGGCTTCATCGGCTCCTGGCATCGCCATGA
TCAGCTCATCTTCCTCGAGCTCGAGCCTCCCCAGCGGGGAGGCGGGGGAAGCGGCGGAGGCGGGTCCTCT
AGAATCCTCTGGCATGAGATGTGGCATGAAGGCCTGGAAGAGGCATCTCGTTTGTACTTTGGGGAAAGGA
ACGTGAAAGGCATGTTTGAGGTGCTGGAGCCCTTGCATGCTATGATGGAACGGGGCCCCCAGACTCTGAA
GGAAACATCCTTTAATCAGGCCTATGGTCGAGATTTAATGGAGGCCCAAGAGTGGTGCAGGAAGTACATG
AAATCAGGGAATGTCAAGGACCTCCTCCAAGCCTGGGACCTCTATTATCATGTGTTCCGACGAATCTCAA
AGACTAGTTATCCGTACGACGTACCAGACTACGCATAAGAAAAGTGAGGATCCTGAGAACTTCAGGGTGA
